>Addgene plasmid #23422 | pDONR223-CAMKK2 | addgene partial sequence | sequence record 29185 | 23422 with M13pUC-fwd
CTCGGGCCCAATAATGATTTTATTTTGACTGATAGTGACCTGTTCGTTGCAACAAATTGATGAGCAATGC
TTTTTTATAATGCCAACTTTGTACAAAAAAGTTGGCACCATGTCATCATGTGTCTCTAGCCAGCCCAGCA
GCAACCGGGCCGCCCCCCAGGATGAGCTGGGGGGCAGGGGCAGCAGCAGCAGCGAAAGCCAGAAGCCCTG
TGAGGCCCTGCGGGGCCTCTCATCCTTGAGCATCCACCTGGGCATGGAGTCCTTCATTGTGGTCACCGAG
TGTGAGCCGGGCTGTGCTGTGGACCTCGGCTTGGCGCGGGACCGGCCCCTGGAGGCCGATGGCCAAGAGG
TCCCCCTTGACACCTCCGGGTCCCAGGCCCGGCCCCACCTCTCCGGTCGCAAGCTGTCTCTGCAAGAGCG
GTCCCAGGGTGGGCTGGCAGCCGGTGGCAGCCTGGACATGAACGGACGCTGCATCTGCCCGTCCCTGCCC
TACTCACCCGTCAGCTCCCCGCAGTCCTCGCCTCGGCTGCCCCGGCGGCCGACAGTGGAGTCTCACCACG
TCTCCATCACGGGTATGCAGGACTGTGTGCAGCTGAATCAGTATACCCTGAAGGATGAAATTGGAAAGGG
CTCCTATGGTGTCGTCAAGTT
