[The description below was written by a language model from this plasmid's Addgene catalogue record.]
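Description:
pDONR223-CAMKK2 is a Gateway entry clone built on the Invitrogen pDONR223 donor backbone (about 5 kb without insert), carrying the open reading frame for human CAMKK2, the calcium/calmodulin-dependent protein kinase kinase 2 beta. It is a high-copy bacterial plasmid maintained in standard E. coli cloning strains under spectinomycin selection. The roughly 1.6 kb insert was introduced by Gateway recombination, so in the resulting clone the ORF is expected to be flanked by attL-type recombination sites that allow it to be transferred by an LR reaction into any compatible destination vector. No feature table accompanies the record, so the exact positions of these sites, the origin of replication and the resistance cassette are not documented here. M13 forward and reverse primer sites flank the insert for sequence verification. The record lists a T253A change in the insert, but does not say whether this is a deliberate mutation or a variant relative to the reference sequence, nor whether it is numbered at the nucleotide or amino-acid level.

The ORF deliberately lacks a stop codon. This "open" configuration lets the coding sequence read through into a destination vector that supplies a C-terminal epitope tag and the stop codon. The plasmid contains no mammalian promoter or expression elements stated in the record, and the depositors note it is not meant for direct transfection; it serves purely as a shuttle source of the ORF. A companion set of lentiviral destination vectors (the pLX301–pLX304 series) is recommended for expressing the gene in mammalian cells. The clone belongs to a kinase ORF collection used for gain-of-function screening, as in the associated study identifying kinases that confer resistance to RAF inhibition through MAP kinase pathway reactivation.
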