Addgene plasmid #23422: pDONR223-CAMKK2
Depositing lab: William Hahn & David Root. Depositing organization: Dana-Farber Cancer Institute. Publication: COT drives resistance to RAF inhibition through MAP kinase pathway reactivation. Johannessen CM, Boehm JS, Kim SY, Thomas SR, Wardwell L, Johnson LA, Emery CM, Stransky N, Cogdill AP, Barretina J, Caponigro G, Hieronymus H, Murray RR, Salehi-Ashtiani K, Hill DE, Vidal M, Zhao JJ, Yang X, Alkan O, Kim S, Harris JL, Wilson CJ, Myer VE, Finan PM, Root DE, Roberts TM, Golub T, Flaherty KT, Dummer R, Weber BL, Sellers WR, Schlegel R, Wargo JA, Hahn WC, Garraway LA. Nature. 2010 Dec 16;468(7326):968-72. doi: 10.1038/nature09627 PubMed 21107320.
Backbone
  Vector backbone: pDONR223
  Backbone manufacturer: Invitrogen
  Backbone size w/o insert (bp): 5005
  Vector type: Gateway Donor vector
Growth in bacteria
  Bacterial resistance: Spectinomycin, 50 μg/mL
  Growth temperature: 37°C
  Growth strain: DH5alpha
  Copy number: High Copy
Gene/Insert
  Gene/Insert name: CAMKK2 (alt name: calcium/calmodulin-dependent protein kinase kinase 2, beta)
  Species: H. sapiens (human)
  Insert size (bp): 1626
  Mutation: T253A
  Entrez Gene: CAMKK2 (a.k.a. CAMKK, CAMKKB)
  Cloning method: Gateway Cloning
  Sequencing primers: 5′ M13pUC-fwd; 3′ M13rev
Terms and licenses: Academic/Nonprofit Terms; Industry Terms: Not Available to Industry
Depositor comments: The ORF has no Stop codon. This design enables easy recombination into a destination vector to add an epitope tag of choice and Stop codon to the ORF. Do NOT use this plasmid directly for transfections. A set of 4 custom lentiviral vectors is available ( pLX301 (http://www.addgene.org/25895/) , pLX302 (http://www.addgene.org/25896/) , pLX303 (http://www.addgene.org/25897/) , pLX304 (http://www.addgene.org/25890/) ) to be used to express these ORFs in mammalian cells. These plasmids are not included in the kit and must be ordered separately.
How to cite: pDONR223-CAMKK2 was a gift from William Hahn & David Root (Addgene plasmid # 23422 ; http://n2t.net/addgene:23422 ; RRID:Addgene_23422)
